>Addgene plasmid #208951 | HUHe variant click editor (CE1) - pCMV-T7-TGMV-nCas9-EcKlenow (JO659) | addgene full sequence | sequence record 415740 | Addgene NGS Result
ACTGATCTTCAGCATCTTTTACTTTCACCAGCGTTTCTGGGTGAGCAAAAACAGGAAGGCAAAATGCCGC
AAAAAAGGGAATAAGGGCGACACGGAAATGTTGAATACTCATACTCTTCCTTTTTCAATATTATTGAAGC
ATTTATCAGGGTTATTGTCTCATGAGCGGATACATATTTGAATGTATTTAGAAAAATAAACAAATAGGGG
TTCCGCGCACATTTCCCCGAAAAGTGCCACCTGACGTCGACGGATCGGGAGATCGATCTCCCGATCCCCT
AGGGTCGACTCTCAGTACAATCTGCTCTGATGCCGCATAGTTAAGCCAGTATCTGCTCCCTGCTTGTGTG
TTGGAGGTCGCTGAGTAGTGCGCGAGCAAAATTTAAGCTACAACAAGGCAAGGCTTGACCGACAATTGCA
TGAAGAATCTGCTTAGGGTTAGGCGTTTTGCGCTGCTTCGCGATGTACGGGCCAGATATACGCGTTGACA
TTGATTATTGACTAGTTATTAATAGTAATCAATTACGGGGTCATTAGTTCATAGCCCATATATGGAGTTC
CGCGTTACATAACTTACGGTAAATGGCCCGCCTGGCTGACCGCCCAACGACCCCCGCCCATTGACGTCAA
TAATGACGTATGTTCCCATAGTAACGCCAATAGGGACTTTCCATTGACGTCAATGGGTGGAGTATTTACG
GTAAACTGCCCACTTGGCAGTACATCAAGTGTATCATATGCCAAGTACGCCCCCTATTGACGTCAATGAC
GGTAAATGGCCCGCCTGGCATTATGCCCAGTACATGACCTTATGGGACTTTCCTACTTGGCAGTACATCT
ACGTATTAGTCATCGCTATTACCATGGTGATGCGGTTTTGGCAGTACATCAATGGGCGTGGATAGCGGTT
TGACTCACGGGGATTTCCAAGTCTCCACCCCATTGACGTCAATGGGAGTTTGTTTTGGCACCAAAATCAA
CGGGACTTTCCAAAATGTCGTAACAACTCCGCCCCATTGACGCAAATGGGCGGTAGGCGTGTACGGTGGG
AGGTCTATATAAGCAGAGCTGGTTTAGTGAACCGTCAGATCCGCTAGAGATCCGCGGCCGCTAATACGAC
TCACTATAGGGAGAGCCGCCACCATGCCTAGCCACCCTAAGCGGTTTCAGATCAATGCCAAGAACTACTT
CCTGACCTACCCCCAGTGCAGCCTCAGCAAGGAAGAGAGCCTGTCTCAGCTGCAGGCCCTGAACACCCCT
ATTAACAAGAAATTCATCAAGATCTGCAGAGAGCTGCATGAAGATGGCCAGCCTCACCTGCACGTGCTGA
TCCAATTTGAGGGCAAGTACTGCTGTCAGAACCAGAGATTCTTCGACCTGGTGTCCCCAACAAGATCTGC
TCACTTCCACCCCAACATCCAGCGGGCCAAAAGCTCCAGCGACGTGAAGACCTATATCGACAAGGACGGA
GATACACTGGTCTGGGGCGAGTTCCAAGTGGACGGCAGAAGCGCCAGCGGAGGCTCTAGCGGCTCCGAGA
CACCCGGCACATCTGAGTCCGCCACCCCTGAGAGCAGCGGCGGCAGCGACAAGAAGTACAGCATCGGCCT
GGACATCGGCACCAACTCTGTGGGCTGGGCCGTGATCACCGACGAGTACAAGGTGCCCAGCAAGAAATTC
AAGGTGCTGGGCAACACCGACCGGCACAGCATCAAGAAGAACCTGATCGGAGCCCTGCTGTTCGACAGCG
GCGAAACAGCCGAGGCCACCCGGCTGAAGAGAACCGCCAGAAGAAGATACACCAGACGGAAGAACCGGAT
CTGCTATCTGCAAGAGATCTTCAGCAACGAGATGGCCAAGGTGGACGACAGCTTCTTCCACAGACTGGAA
GAGTCCTTCCTGGTGGAAGAGGATAAGAAGCACGAGCGGCACCCCATCTTCGGCAACATCGTGGACGAGG
TGGCCTACCACGAGAAGTACCCCACCATCTACCACCTGAGAAAGAAACTGGTGGACAGCACCGACAAGGC
CGACCTGCGGCTGATCTATCTGGCCCTGGCCCACATGATCAAGTTCCGGGGCCACTTCCTGATCGAGGGC
GACCTGAACCCCGACAACAGCGACGTGGACAAGCTGTTCATCCAGCTGGTGCAGACCTACAACCAGCTGT
TCGAGGAAAACCCCATCAACGCCAGCGGCGTGGACGCCAAGGCCATCCTGTCTGCCAGACTGAGCAAGAG
CAGACGGCTGGAAAATCTGATCGCCCAGCTGCCCGGCGAGAAGAAGAATGGCCTGTTCGGAAACCTGATT
GCCCTGAGCCTGGGCCTGACCCCCAACTTCAAGAGCAACTTCGACCTGGCCGAGGATGCCAAACTGCAGC
TGAGCAAGGACACCTACGACGACGACCTGGACAACCTGCTGGCCCAGATCGGCGACCAGTACGCCGACCT
GTTTCTGGCCGCCAAGAACCTGTCCGACGCCATCCTGCTGAGCGACATCCTGAGAGTGAACACCGAGATC
ACCAAGGCCCCCCTGAGCGCCTCTATGATCAAGAGATACGACGAGCACCACCAGGACCTGACCCTGCTGA
AAGCTCTCGTGCGGCAGCAGCTGCCTGAGAAGTACAAAGAGATTTTCTTCGACCAGAGCAAGAACGGCTA
CGCCGGCTACATTGACGGCGGAGCCAGCCAGGAAGAGTTCTACAAGTTCATCAAGCCCATCCTGGAAAAG
ATGGACGGCACCGAGGAACTGCTCGTGAAGCTGAACAGAGAGGACCTGCTGCGGAAGCAGCGGACCTTCG
ACAACGGCAGCATCCCCCACCAGATCCACCTGGGAGAGCTGCACGCCATTCTGCGGCGGCAGGAAGATTT
TTACCCATTCCTGAAGGACAACCGGGAAAAGATCGAGAAGATCCTGACCTTCCGCATCCCCTACTACGTG
GGCCCTCTGGCCAGGGGAAACAGCAGATTCGCCTGGATGACCAGAAAGAGCGAGGAAACCATCACCCCCT
GGAACTTCGAGGAAGTGGTGGACAAGGGCGCTTCCGCCCAGAGCTTCATCGAGCGGATGACCAACTTCGA
TAAGAACCTGCCCAACGAGAAGGTGCTGCCCAAGCACAGCCTGCTGTACGAGTACTTCACCGTGTATAAC
GAGCTGACCAAAGTGAAATACGTGACCGAGGGAATGAGAAAGCCCGCCTTCCTGAGCGGCGAGCAGAAAA
AGGCCATCGTGGACCTGCTGTTCAAGACCAACCGGAAAGTGACCGTGAAGCAGCTGAAAGAGGACTACTT
CAAGAAAATCGAGTGCTTCGACTCCGTGGAAATCTCCGGCGTGGAAGATCGGTTCAACGCCTCCCTGGGC
ACATACCACGATCTGCTGAAAATTATCAAGGACAAGGACTTCCTGGACAATGAGGAAAACGAGGACATTC
TGGAAGATATCGTGCTGACCCTGACACTGTTTGAGGACAGAGAGATGATCGAGGAACGGCTGAAAACCTA
TGCCCACCTGTTCGACGACAAAGTGATGAAGCAGCTGAAGCGGCGGAGATACACCGGCTGGGGCAGGCTG
AGCCGGAAGCTGATCAACGGCATCCGGGACAAGCAGTCCGGCAAGACAATCCTGGATTTCCTGAAGTCCG
ACGGCTTCGCCAACAGAAACTTCATGCAGCTGATCCACGACGACAGCCTGACCTTTAAAGAGGACATCCA
GAAAGCCCAGGTGTCCGGCCAGGGCGATAGCCTGCACGAGCACATTGCCAATCTGGCCGGCAGCCCCGCC
ATTAAGAAGGGCATCCTGCAGACAGTGAAGGTGGTGGACGAGCTCGTGAAAGTGATGGGCCGGCACAAGC
CCGAGAACATCGTGATCGAAATGGCCAGAGAGAACCAGACCACCCAGAAGGGACAGAAGAACAGCCGCGA
GAGAATGAAGCGGATCGAAGAGGGCATCAAAGAGCTGGGCAGCCAGATCCTGAAAGAACACCCCGTGGAA
AACACCCAGCTGCAGAACGAGAAGCTGTACCTGTACTACCTGCAGAATGGGCGGGATATGTACGTGGACC
AGGAACTGGACATCAACCGGCTGTCCGACTACGATGTGGACGCTATCGTGCCTCAGAGCTTTCTGAAGGA
CGACTCCATCGACAACAAGGTGCTGACCAGAAGCGACAAGAACCGGGGCAAGAGCGACAACGTGCCCTCC
GAAGAGGTCGTGAAGAAGATGAAGAACTACTGGCGGCAGCTGCTGAACGCCAAGCTGATTACCCAGAGAA
AGTTCGACAATCTGACCAAGGCCGAGAGAGGCGGCCTGAGCGAACTGGATAAGGCCGGCTTCATCAAGAG
ACAGCTGGTGGAAACCCGGCAGATCACAAAGCACGTGGCACAGATCCTGGACTCCCGGATGAACACTAAG
TACGACGAGAATGACAAGCTGATCCGGGAAGTGAAAGTGATCACCCTGAAGTCCAAGCTGGTGTCCGATT
TCCGGAAGGATTTCCAGTTTTACAAAGTGCGCGAGATCAACAACTACCACCACGCCCACGACGCCTACCT
GAACGCCGTCGTGGGAACCGCCCTGATCAAAAAGTACCCTAAGCTGGAAAGCGAGTTCGTGTACGGCGAC
TACAAGGTGTACGACGTGCGGAAGATGATCGCCAAGAGCGAGCAGGAAATCGGCAAGGCTACCGCCAAGT
ACTTCTTCTACAGCAACATCATGAACTTTTTCAAGACCGAGATTACCCTGGCCAACGGCGAGATCCGGAA
GCGGCCTCTGATCGAGACAAACGGCGAAACCGGGGAGATCGTGTGGGATAAGGGCCGGGATTTTGCCACC
GTGCGGAAAGTGCTGAGCATGCCCCAAGTGAATATCGTGAAAAAGACCGAGGTGCAGACAGGCGGCTTCA
GCAAAGAGTCTATCCTGCCCAAGAGGAACAGCGATAAGCTGATCGCCAGAAAGAAGGACTGGGACCCTAA
GAAGTACGGCGGCTTCGACAGCCCCACCGTGGCCTATTCTGTGCTGGTGGTGGCCAAAGTGGAAAAGGGC
AAGTCCAAGAAACTGAAGAGTGTGAAAGAGCTGCTGGGGATCACCATCATGGAAAGAAGCAGCTTCGAGA
AGAATCCCATCGACTTTCTGGAAGCCAAGGGCTACAAAGAAGTGAAAAAGGACCTGATCATCAAGCTGCC
TAAGTACTCCCTGTTCGAGCTGGAAAACGGCCGGAAGAGAATGCTGGCCTCTGCCGGCGAACTGCAGAAG
GGAAACGAACTGGCCCTGCCCTCCAAATATGTGAACTTCCTGTACCTGGCCAGCCACTATGAGAAGCTGA
AGGGCTCCCCCGAGGATAATGAGCAGAAACAGCTGTTTGTGGAACAGCACAAGCACTACCTGGACGAGAT
CATCGAGCAGATCAGCGAGTTCTCCAAGAGAGTGATCCTGGCCGACGCTAATCTGGACAAAGTGCTGTCC
GCCTACAACAAGCACCGGGATAAGCCCATCAGAGAGCAGGCCGAGAATATCATCCACCTGTTTACCCTGA
CCAATCTGGGAGCCCCTGCCGCCTTCAAGTACTTTGACACCACCATCGACCGGAAGAGGTACACCAGCAC
CAAAGAGGTGCTGGACGCCACCCTGATCCACCAGAGCATCACCGGCCTGTACGAGACACGGATCGACCTG
TCTCAGCTGGGAGGTGACTCCGGCGGAAGCTCTGGTGGCAGCAAGCGGACCGCCGACGGCTCTGAATTCG
AGAGCCCTAAGAAGAAAAGAAAGGTGAGCGGAGGCTCTAGCGGCGGAAGCGTTATCTCCTACGACAACTA
CGTGACCATCCTGGACGAAGAGACACTGAAGGCTTGGATCGCTAAACTGGAAAAAGCCCCTGTGTTCGCC
TTCGCCACCGCCACCGACTCCTTAGATAACATCAGCGCCAACCTGGTGGGCCTGTCTTTCGCCATCGAGC
CTGGCGTGGCCGCCTACATCCCCGTGGCCCACGATTACCTGGATGCCCCAGATCAAATCAGCAGAGAGAG
AGCACTGGAGCTCCTGAAGCCCCTGCTGGAGGACGAGAAGGCCCTGAAGGTGGGACAGAACCTGAAATAC
GATAGGGGAATCCTGGCTAATTACGGCATCGAGCTGAGAGGCATCGCCTTCGATACCATGCTGGAATCTT
ACATCCTGAACAGCGTGGCCGGCCGCCACGACATGGACAGCCTGGCTGAACGGTGGCTGAAGCACAAAAC
CATCACCTTCGAAGAGATCGCCGGAAAGGGCAAGAACCAGCTGACATTTAATCAGATCGCACTGGAAGAA
GCCGGCAGATACGCCGCTGAGGACGCCGACGTGACCCTTCAGCTGCACCTGAAGATGTGGCCCGATCTGC
AGAAGCACAAGGGCCCACTAAACGTGTTCGAGAACATCGAGATGCCTCTGGTGCCCGTCCTGAGCAGAAT
CGAGAGGAATGGCGTGAAGATCGACCCCAAGGTGCTGCACAACCACAGCGAGGAACTGACACTGCGGCTG
GCCGAGCTGGAAAAGAAGGCCCACGAAATCGCCGGCGAGGAGTTCAACCTGTCTAGCACCAAGCAGCTAC
AAACAATCCTGTTCGAGAAGCAGGGCATTAAGCCTCTGAAAAAGACACCTGGCGGAGCCCCCAGCACCAG
CGAAGAAGTGCTGGAGGAACTGGCGCTGGATTACCCTCTGCCCAAAGTGATCCTGGAATATAGAGGACTG
GCCAAGCTGAAGTCTACATACACCGACAAGCTGCCTCTGATGATCAACCCCAAGACCGGCCGGGTGCATA
CATCTTATCACCAGGCCGTGACAGCCACCGGCCGGCTGAGCAGCACAGATCCTAACCTGCAAAACATCCC
AGTGCGGAACGAAGAGGGCAGAAGAATCAGACAGGCTTTCATTGCCCCTGAGGACTACGTCATCGTGTCT
GCTGACTACAGCCAGATAGAACTGAGAATCATGGCCCATCTGTCTCGGGACAAGGGCCTGCTGACCGCTT
TTGCAGAAGGCAAGGACATCCACAGAGCCACCGCTGCCGAAGTGTTCGGCCTGCCTCTGGAAACAGTGAC
CAGCGAGCAAAGAAGGTCCGCCAAGGCCATTAACTTCGGCCTGATCTACGGCATGAGCGCCTTTGGCCTG
GCCAGACAGCTCAACATCCCTAGAAAGGAGGCCCAGAAATACATGGACCTGTACTTCGAGCGGTACCCCG
GCGTGCTGGAGTACATGGAACGGACCAGAGCCCAGGCTAAAGAGCAGGGATACGTGGAAACCCTGGATGG
CCGGAGACTGTATCTGCCTGACATCAAGAGCAGCAACGGCGCCAGAAGAGCCGCCGCTGAGAGAGCTGCT
ATCAACGCCCCTATGCAGGGCACCGCCGCCGACATCATCAAGCGGGCCATGATCGCCGTGGACGCCTGGC
TGCAGGCCGAGCAGCCTAGAGTGCGGATGATCATGCAGGTGCACGACGAGCTGGTGTTTGAGGTGCACAA
GGACGACGTGGATGCTGTGGCCAAGCAGATTCACCAGCTGATGGAAAATTGCACCAGACTGGACGTGCCA
CTGCTGGTCGAGGTTGGAAGCGGAGAGAATTGGGACCAGGCCCACTCTGGCGGCTCAAAAAGAACCGCCG
ACGGCAGCGAATTCGAGTCTCCCAAGAAGAAGAGGAAAGTCTGACCGGTCATCATCACCATCACCATTGA
GTTTAAACCCGCTGATCAGCCTCGACTGTGCCTTCTAGTTGCCAGCCATCTGTTGTTTGCCCCTCCCCCG
TGCCTTCCTTGACCCTGGAAGGTGCCACTCCCACTGTCCTTTCCTAATAAAATGAGGAAATTGCATCGCA
TTGTCTGAGTAGGTGTCATTCTATTCTGGGGGGTGGGGTGGGGCAGGACAGCAAGGGGGAGGATTGGGAA
GACAATAGCAGGCATGCTGGGGATGCGGTGGGCTCTATGGCTTCTGAGGCGGAAAGAACCAGCTGGGGCT
CGATACCGTCGACCTCTAGCTAGAGCTTGGCGTAATCATGGTCATAGCTGTTTCCTGTGTGAAATTGTTA
TCCGCTCACAATTCCACACAACATACGAGCCGGAAGCATAAAGTGTAAAGCCTAGGGTGCCTAATGAGTG
AGCTAACTCACATTAATTGCGTTGCGCTCACTGCCCGCTTTCCAGTCGGGAAACCTGTCGTGCCAGCTGC
ATTAATGAATCGGCCAACGCGCGGGGAGAGGCGGTTTGCGTATTGGGCGCTCTTCCGCTTCCTCGCTCAC
TGACTCGCTGCGCTCGGTCGTTCGGCTGCGGCGAGCGGTATCAGCTCACTCAAAGGCGGTAATACGGTTA
TCCACAGAATCAGGGGATAACGCAGGAAAGAACATGTGAGCAAAAGGCCAGCAAAAGGCCAGGAACCGTA
AAAAGGCCGCGTTGCTGGCGTTTTTCCATAGGCTCCGCCCCCCTGACGAGCATCACAAAAATCGACGCTC
AAGTCAGAGGTGGCGAAACCCGACAGGACTATAAAGATACCAGGCGTTTCCCCCTGGAAGCTCCCTCGTG
CGCTCTCCTGTTCCGACCCTGCCGCTTACCGGATACCTGTCCGCCTTTCTCCCTTCGGGAAGCGTGGCGC
TTTCTCATAGCTCACGCTGTAGGTATCTCAGTTCGGTGTAGGTCGTTCGCTCCAAGCTGGGCTGTGTGCA
CGAACCCCCCGTTCAGCCCGACCGCTGCGCCTTATCCGGTAACTATCGTCTTGAGTCCAACCCGGTAAGA
CACGACTTATCGCCACTGGCAGCAGCCACTGGTAACAGGATTAGCAGAGCGAGGTATGTAGGCGGTGCTA
CAGAGTTCTTGAAGTGGTGGCCTAACTACGGCTACACTAGAAGAACAGTATTTGGTATCTGCGCTCTGCT
GAAGCCAGTTACCTTCGGAAAAAGAGTTGGTAGCTCTTGATCCGGCAAACAAACCACCGCTGGTAGCGGT
GGTTTTTTTGTTTGCAAGCAGCAGATTACGCGCAGAAAAAAAGGATCTCAAGAAGATCCTTTGATCTTTT
CTACGGGGTCTGACGCTCAGTGGAACGAAAACTCACGTTAAGGGATTTTGGTCATGAGATTATCAAAAAG
GATCTTCACCTAGATCCTTTTAAATTAAAAATGAAGTTTTAAATCAATCTAAAGTATATATGAGTAAACT
TGGTCTGACAGTTACCAATGCTTAATCAGTGAGGCACCTATCTCAGCGATCTGTCTATTTCGTTCATCCA
TAGTTGCCTGACTCCCCGTCGTGTAGATAACTACGATACGGGAGGGCTTACCATCTGGCCCCAGTGCTGC
AATGATACCGCGCGAACCACGCTCACCGGCTCCAGATTTATCAGCAATAAACCAGCCAGCCGGAAGGGCC
GAGCGCAGAAGTGGTCCTGCAACTTTATCCGCCTCCATCCAGTCTATTAATTGTTGCCGGGAAGCTAGAG
TAAGTAGTTCGCCAGTTAATAGTTTGCGCAACGTTGTTGCCATTGCTACAGGCATCGTGGTGTCACGCTC
GTCGTTTGGTATGGCTTCATTCAGCTCCGGTTCCCAACGATCAAGGCGAGTTACATGATCCCCCATGTTG
TGCAAAAAAGCGGTTAGCTCCTTCGGTCCTCCGATCGTTGTCAGAAGTAAGTTGGCCGCAGTGTTATCAC
TCATGGTTATGGCAGCACTGCATAATTCTCTTACTGTCATGCCATCCGTAAGATGCTTTTCTGTGACTGG
TGAGTACTCAACCAAGTCATTCTGAGAATAGTGTATGCGGCGACCGAGTTGCTCTTGCCCGGCGTCAATA
CGGGATAATACCGCGCCACATAGCAGAACTTTAAAAGTGCTCATCATTGGAAAACGTTCTTCGGGGCGAA
AACTCTCAAGGATCTTACCGCTGTTGAGATCCAGTTCGATGTAACCCACTCGTGCACCCA
Features (pLannotate 1.2.2; 18 found; start..end, strand, type, name):
    113..217     -  promoter       AmpR promoter: bla
    288..332     -  misc_feature   bom (fragment): basis of mobility region from pBR322
    487..866     +  enhancer       CMV enhancer: human cytomegalovirus immediate early enhancer
    867..1070    +  promoter       CMV promoter: human cytomegalovirus (CMV) immediate early promoter
   1112..1130    +  promoter       T7 promoter: promoter for bacteriophage T7 RNA polymerase
   1144..1593    +  CDS            REP_TGMVY (fragment): Experimental evidence at protein level: Swiss-Prot protein existence level 1. Essential for the replication of viral ssDNA. The closed circular ssDNA genome is first converted to a superhelical dsDNA. Rep binds a specific region at the genome origin of replication. It introduces an endonucleolytic nick within the conserved sequence 5'- TAATATTAC-3' in the intergenic region of the genome present in all geminiviruses, thereby initiating the rolling circle replication (RCR). Following cleavage, binds covalently to the 5'-phosphate of DNA as a tyrosyl ester. The cleavage gives rise to a free 3'-OH
   1588..3189    +  CDS            Cas9(N): N-terminal portion of Streptococcus pyogenes Cas9 (Zetsche et al., 2015)
   3190..5684    +  CDS            Cas9(C) (fragment): C-terminal portion of Streptococcus pyogenes Cas9 (Zetsche et al., 2015)
   5788..7605    +  CDS            polA (fragment): DPO1_ECOLI - Also known as resA. Experimental evidence at protein level: Swiss-Prot protein existence level 1. In addition to polymerase activity, this DNA polymerase exhibits 3'-5' and 5'-3' exonuclease activity. It is able to utilize nicked circular duplex DNA as a template and can unwind the parental DNA strand from its template. From Escherichia coli (strain K12).
   7726..7950    +  polyA_signal   bGH poly(A) signal: bovine growth hormone polyadenylation signal
   7954..7975    +  promoter       SV40 promoter (fragment): SV40 enhancer and early promoter
   7980..7996    +  misc_feature   MCS (fragment): pBluescript multiple cloning site
   8045..8061    -  protein_bind   lac operator: The lac repressor binds to the lac operator to inhibit transcription in E. coli. This inhibition can be relieved by adding lactose or isopropyl-β-D-thiogalactopyranoside (IPTG). lac repressor encoded by lacI
   8069..8099    -  promoter       lac promoter: promoter for the E. coli lac operon
   8114..8135    -  protein_bind   CAP binding site: CAP binding activates transcription in the presence of cAMP. E. coli catabolite activator protein
   8148..8240    -  CDS            lacI (fragment): lac repressor; lacI; The lac repressor binds to the lac operator to inhibit transcription in E. coli. This inhibition can be relieved by adding lactose or isopropyl-β-D-thiogalactopyranoside (IPTG).
   8423..9011    -  rep_origin     ori: high-copy-number ColE1/pMB1/pBR322/pUC origin of replication
   9182..112     -  CDS            AmpR (across the origin): β-lactamase; bla; confers resistance to ampicillin, carbenicillin, and related antibiotics
