[The description below was written by a language model from this plasmid's Addgene catalogue record and pLannotate feature annotations shown in this document.]
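Description:
HUHe variant click editor (CE1) - pCMV-T7-TGMV-nCas9-EcKlenow (JO659) is a 9.9 kb mammalian expression and in vitro transcription plasmid built by Gibson cloning on the pCMV-T7-SpCas9-P2A-EGFP (RTW3027) backbone. It is maintained in E. coli through a high-copy ColE1/pUC-type origin and selected with ampicillin via the β-lactamase gene. Residual backbone fragments (lac promoter/operator, a lacI fragment, a bom fragment, short SV40 promoter and MCS remnants) are annotated but have no evident role in the payload. No EGFP or P2A feature appears in the annotation, consistent with the insert name.

The payload is a single synthetic open reading frame encoding a click editor fusion protein. At the N terminus is a fragment of the tomato golden mosaic virus Rep protein, an HUH endonuclease that nicks a specific single-stranded DNA recognition sequence and becomes covalently linked to the 5′ phosphate through a tyrosine. This is joined by an XTEN linker to SpCas9 nickase (H840A), followed by a bipartite NLS, the E. coli DNA polymerase I Klenow fragment made exonuclease-deficient by D355A/E357A, and a second C-terminal bipartite NLS. A CMV enhancer/promoter drives expression in mammalian cells, with a bGH polyadenylation signal downstream. A T7 promoter placed just before the coding sequence allows mRNA to be made by in vitro transcription.

In click editing, the HUH domain tethers a DNA template oligonucleotide to the editor, the nickase exposes a 3′ end at the guide-specified genomic site, and the DNA-dependent polymerase copies the template to write the edit. This construct is a variant of CE1 carrying the TGMV HUH endonuclease. The guide RNA and template DNA are not encoded on this plasmid.
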