Addgene plasmid #208951: HUHe variant click editor (CE1) - pCMV-T7-TGMV-nCas9-EcKlenow (JO659)
Purpose: A variant CE1 construct with TGMV HUH enconuclease, expressed from CMV or T7 promoters.
Depositing lab: Benjamin Kleinstiver. Depositing organization: Massachusetts General Hospital. Publication: Click editing enables programmable genome writing using DNA polymerases and HUH endonucleases. Ferreira da Silva J, Tou CJ, King EM, Eller ML, Rufino-Ramos D, Ma L, Cromwell CR, Metovic J, Benning FMC, Chao LH, Eichler FS, Kleinstiver BP. Nat Biotechnol. 2024 Jul 22. doi: 10.1038/s41587-024-02324-x. PubMed 39039307.
Backbone
  Vector backbone: pCMV-T7-SpCas9-P2A-EGFP (RTW3027)
  Vector type: Mammalian Expression, CRISPR ; in vitro transcription; T7 promoter
Growth in bacteria
  Bacterial resistance: Ampicillin, 100 μg/mL
  Growth temperature: 37°C
  Growth strain: DH5alpha
  Copy number: High Copy
Gene/Insert
  Gene/Insert name: TGMV-XTEN-nSpCas9-BPNLS-EcKlenow(-exo)-BPNLS (alt name: JO659)
  Species: Synthetic
  Mutation: nSpCas9(H840A); EcKlenow(-exo;D355A/E357A)
  Promoter: CMV and T7
  Tag / fusion protein: BPNLS (C terminal on insert)
  Cloning method: Gibson Cloning
  Sequencing primers: 5′ oBK6928-CCAAGTCTCCACCCCATTGACG; 3′ oBK219-GGGAGTGGCACCTTCCAGGGTC
Terms and licenses: Academic/Nonprofit Terms; Industry Terms: Not Available to Industry
Depositor comments: Please visit https://doi.org/10.1101/2023.09.12.557440 for bioRxiv preprint.
How to cite: HUHe variant click editor (CE1) - pCMV-T7-TGMV-nCas9-EcKlenow (JO659) was a gift from Benjamin Kleinstiver (Addgene plasmid # 208951 ; http://n2t.net/addgene:208951 ; RRID:Addgene_208951)
